Addgene plasmid #132635: pGEX-4T1 human PP2A B56α full length
Purpose: expresses human PP2A B56α full length in E. coli
Depositing lab: Wenqing Xu. Depositing organization: University of Washington. Publication: Activation of tumor suppressor protein PP2A inhibits KRAS-driven tumor growth. Sangodkar J, Perl A, Tohme R, Kiselar J, Kastrinsky DB, Zaware N, Izadmehr S, Mazhar S, Wiredja DD, O'Connor CM, Hoon D, Dhawan NS, Schlatzer D, Yao S, Leonard D, Borczuk AC, Gokulrangan G, Wang L, Svenson E, Farrington CC, Yuan E, Avelar RA, Stachnik A, Smith B, Gidwani V, Giannini HM, McQuaid D, McClinch K, Wang Z, Levine AC, Sears RC, Chen EY, Duan Q, Datt M, Haider S, Ma'ayan A, DiFeo A, Sharma N, Galsky MD, Brautigan DL, Ioannou YA, Xu W, Chance MR, Ohlmeyer M, Narla G. J Clin Invest. 2017 Jun 1;127(6):2081-2090. doi: 10.1172/JCI89548. Epub 2017 May 15. PubMed 28504649.
Backbone
  Vector backbone: pGEX-4T1
  Vector type: Bacterial Expression
Growth in bacteria
  Bacterial resistance: Ampicillin, 100 μg/mL
  Growth temperature: 37°C
  Growth strain: DH5alpha
  Copy number: Unknown
Gene/Insert
  Gene/Insert name: PP2A B56α
  Species: H. sapiens (human)
Terms and licenses: Academic/Nonprofit Terms; Industry Terms: Not Available to Industry
How to cite: pGEX-4T1 human PP2A B56α full length was a gift from Wenqing Xu (Addgene plasmid # 132635 ; http://n2t.net/addgene:132635 ; RRID:Addgene_132635)
