[The description below was written by a language model from this plasmid's Addgene catalogue record and pLannotate feature annotations shown in this document.]
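Description:
pGEX-4T1 human PP2A B56α full length is a bacterial expression plasmid of about 6.4 kb, built on the pGEX-4T1 backbone, for producing the human PP2A regulatory subunit B56α (gene PPP2R5A) as a glutathione S-transferase fusion in E. coli. It replicates from a ColE1/pMB1-type origin and is selected with ampicillin through the β-lactamase gene and its own promoter. The catalogue lists copy number as unknown. Short remnants of the pBR322 rop and bom regions are also annotated, along with a lac promoter/lacZα segment and a small E. coli yciV fragment that are carry-overs from the backbone rather than functional parts of the expression unit.

The expression cassette spans the numbering origin of the circular sequence. A tac promoter (a strong trp/lac hybrid) is followed by a lac operator, then the Schistosoma japonicum GST coding sequence, a TEV protease recognition site, and directly after it the PPP2R5A open reading frame. The plasmid-borne lacI gene supplies lac repressor, which holds the tac promoter off until it is induced with IPTG. The N-terminal GST tag allows affinity capture on glutathione resin, and the annotated TEV site offers a way to remove the tag from B56α. The standard pGEX-4T1 vector is known for a thrombin site in this linker, but only the TEV site appears in the feature table.

The record supports use as a source of recombinant full-length B56α for biochemical or structural work on PP2A holoenzymes. The associated publication concerns pharmacological activation of PP2A as a tumour suppressor.
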