Features (pLannotate 1.2.2; 18 found; start..end, strand, type, name):
      1..17      +  protein_bind   lac operator: The lac repressor binds to the lac operator to inhibit transcription in E. coli. This inhibition can be relieved by adding lactose or isopropyl-β-D-thiogalactopyranoside (IPTG). lac repressor encoded by lacI
     40..693     +  CDS            GST26_SCHJA: Experimental evidence at protein level: Swiss-Prot protein existence level 1. GST isoenzymes appear to play a central role in the parasite detoxification system. Other functions are also suspected including a role in increasing the solubility of haematin in the parasite gut. From Schistosoma japonicum (Blood fluke).
    718..738     +  CDS            TEV site: tobacco etch virus (TEV) protease recognition and cleavage site
    739..2196    +  CDS            PPP2R5A: 2A5A_HUMAN - Experimental evidence at protein level: Swiss-Prot protein existence level 1. The B regulatory subunit might modulate substrate selectivity and catalytic activity, and also might direct the localization of the catalytic enzyme to a particular subcellular compartment. From Homo sapiens (Human).
   2232..2271    +  CDS            rop (fragment): Rop protein, which maintains plasmids at low copy number; rop
   2373..2413    +  misc_feature   bom (fragment): basis of mobility region from pBR322
   2518..2622    +  promoter       AmpR promoter: bla
   2623..3483    +  CDS            AmpR: β-lactamase; bla; confers resistance to ampicillin, carbenicillin, and related antibiotics
   3654..4242    +  rep_origin     ori: high-copy-number ColE1/pMB1/pBR322/pUC origin of replication
   4428..4479    -  misc_feature   bom (fragment): basis of mobility region from pBR322
   4486..4563    +  promoter       lacI promoter: lacI
   4564..5646    +  CDS            lacI: lac repressor; lacI; The lac repressor binds to the lac operator to inhibit transcription in E. coli. This inhibition can be relieved by adding lactose or isopropyl-β-D-thiogalactopyranoside (IPTG).
   5659..5680    +  protein_bind   CAP binding site: CAP binding activates transcription in the presence of cAMP. E. coli catabolite activator protein
   5695..5725    +  promoter       lac promoter: promoter for the E. coli lac operon
   5733..5749    +  protein_bind   lac operator: The lac repressor binds to the lac operator to inhibit transcription in E. coli. This inhibition can be relieved by adding lactose or isopropyl-β-D-thiogalactopyranoside (IPTG). lac repressor encoded by lacI
   5769..5942    +  CDS            lacZα: LacZα fragment of β-galactosidase; lacZ fragment
   6206..6322    -  CDS            yciV (fragment): RNAAM_ECOLI - Also known as trpH From Escherichia coli (strain K12).
   6398..6426    +  promoter       tac promoter: strong E. coli promoter; hybrid between the trp and lac UV5 promoters
>Addgene plasmid #132635 | pGEX-4T1 human PP2A B56α full length | addgene full sequence | sequence record 259626 | Addgene NGS Result
TTGTGAGCGGATAACAATTTCACACAGGAAACAGTATTCATGTCCCCTATACTAGGTTATTGGAAAATTA
AGGGCCTTGTGCAACCCACTCGACTTCTTTTGGAATATCTTGAAGAAAAATATGAAGAGCATTTGTATGA
GCGCGATGAAGGTGATAAATGGCGAAACAAAAAGTTTGAATTGGGTTTGGAGTTTCCCAATCTTCCTTAT
TATATTGATGGTGATGTTAAATTAACACAGTCTATGGCCATCATACGTTATATAGCTGACAAGCACAACA
TGTTGGGTGGTTGTCCAAAAGAGCGTGCAGAGATTTCAATGCTTGAAGGAGCGGTTTTGGATATTAGATA
CGGTGTTTCGAGAATTGCATATAGTAAAGACTTTGAAACTCTCAAAGTTGATTTTCTTAGCAAGCTACCT
GAAATGCTGAAAATGTTCGAAGATCGTTTATGTCATAAAACATATTTAAATGGTGATCATGTAACCCATC
CTGACTTCATGTTGTATGACGCTCTTGATGTTGTTTTATACATGGACCCAATGTGCCTGGATGCGTTCCC
AAAATTAGTTTGTTTTAAAAAACGTATTGAAGCTATCCCACAAATTGATAAGTACTTGAAATCCAGCAAG
TATATAGCATGGCCTTTGCAGGGCTGGCAAGCCACGTTTGGTGGTGGCGACCATCCTCCAAAATCGGATC
TGGTTCCGCGTGGATCCGAAAACCTGTATTTTCAGGGCATGTCGTCGTCGTCGCCGCCGGCGGGGGCTGC
CAGCGCCGCCATCTCGGCCTCGGAGAAAGTGGACGGCTTCACCCGGAAATCGGTCCGCAAGGCGCAGAGG
CAGAAGCGCTCCCAGGGCTCGTCGCAGTTTCGCAGCCAGGGCAGCCAGGCAGAGCTGCACCCGCTGCCCC
AGCTCAAAGATGCCACTTCAAATGAACAACAAGAGCTTTTCTGTCAGAAGTTGCAGCAGTGTTGTATACT
GTTTGATTTCATGGACTCTGTTTCAGACTTGAAGAGCAAAGAAATTAAAAGAGCAACACTGAATGAACTG
GTTGAGTATGTTTCAACTAATCGTGGTGTAATTGTTGAATCAGCGTATTCTGATATAGTAAAAATGATCA
GTGCTAACATCTTCCGTACACTTCCTCCAAGTGATAATCCAGATTTTGATCCAGAAGAGGATGAACCCAC
GCTTGAGGCCTCTTGGCCTCACATACAGTTGGTATATGAATTCTTCTTGAGATTTTTGGAGAGCCCTGAT
TTCCAGCCTAGCATTGCAAAACGATACATTGATCAGAAATTCGTACAACAGCTCCTGGAGCTTTTTGATA
GTGAAGATCCCAGAGAACGTGACTTCCTGAAGACTGTTCTGCACCGAATTTATGGGAAATTTCTTGGATT
AAGAGCATTCATCAGAAAACAAATTAACAACATTTTCCTCAGGTTTATATATGAAACAGAACATTTCAAT
GGTGTTGCTGAACTTCTTGAAATATTAGGAAGTATTATCAATGGCTTTGCATTGCCACTGAAAGCAGAAC
ATAAACAATTTCTAATGAAGGTTCTTATTCCTATGCATACTGCAAAAGGATTAGCTTTGTTTCATGCTCA
GCTAGCATATTGTGTTGTACAGTTCCTGGAGAAAGATACAACACTAACAGAGCCAGTGATCAGAGGACTG
CTGAAATTTTGGCCAAAAACCTGCAGTCAGAAAGAGGTGATGTTTTTAGGAGAAATTGAAGAAATCTTAG
ATGTCATTGAACCAACACAGTTCAAAAAAATTGAAGAGCCACTTTTCAAGCAGATATCCAAGTGTGTATC
CAGTTCTCATTTTCAGGTTGCAGAAAGGGCATTGTACTTCTGGAATAACGAATATATTCTTAGTTTGATT
GAGGAGAACATTGATAAAATTCTGCCAATTATGTTTGCCAGTTTGTACAAAATTTCCAAAGAACACTGGA
ATCCGACCATTGTAGCACTGGTATACAATGTGCTGAAAACCCTAATGGAAATGAATGGCAAGCTTTTCGA
TGACCTTACTAGCTCATACAAAGCTGAAAGACAGAGAGAGAAAAAGAAGGAATTGGAACGTGAAGAATTA
TGGAAAAAATTAGAGGAGCTAAAGCTAAAGAAAGCTCTAGAAAAACAGAATAGTGCTTACAACATGCACA
GTATTCTCAGCAATACAAGTGCCGAATGACTCGAGCGGCCGCATCGTGACTGACTGACGATCTGCCTCGC
GCGTTTCGGTGATGACGGTGAAAACCTCTGACACATGCAGCTCCCGGAGACGGTCACAGCTTGTCTGTAA
GCGGATGCCGGGAGCAGACAAGCCCGTCAGGGCGCGTCAGCGGGTGTTGGCGGGTGTCGGGGCGCAGCCA
TGACCCAGTCACGTAGCGATAGCGGAGTGTATAATTCTTGAAGACGAAAGGGCCTCGTGATACGCCTATT
TTTATAGGTTAATGTCATGATAATAATGGTTTCTTAGACGTCAGGTGGCACTTTTCGGGGAAATGTGCGC
GGAACCCCTATTTGTTTATTTTTCTAAATACATTCAAATATGTATCCGCTCATGAGACAATAACCCTGAT
AAATGCTTCAATAATATTGAAAAAGGAAGAGTATGAGTATTCAACATTTCCGTGTCGCCCTTATTCCCTT
TTTTGCGGCATTTTGCCTTCCTGTTTTTGCTCACCCAGAAACGCTGGTGAAAGTAAAAGATGCTGAAGAT
CAGTTGGGTGCACGAGTGGGTTACATCGAACTGGATCTCAACAGCGGTAAGATCCTTGAGAGTTTTCGCC
CCGAAGAACGTTTTCCAATGATGAGCACTTTTAAAGTTCTGCTATGTGGCGCGGTATTATCCCGTGTTGA
CGCCGGGCAAGAGCAACTCGGTCGCCGCATACACTATTCTCAGAATGACTTGGTTGAGTACTCACCAGTC
ACAGAAAAGCATCTTACGGATGGCATGACAGTAAGAGAATTATGCAGTGCTGCCATAACCATGAGTGATA
ACACTGCGGCCAACTTACTTCTGACAACGATCGGAGGACCGAAGGAGCTAACCGCTTTTTTGCACAACAT
GGGGGATCATGTAACTCGCCTTGATCGTTGGGAACCGGAGCTGAATGAAGCCATACCAAACGACGAGCGT
GACACCACGATGCCTGCAGCAATGGCAACAACGTTGCGCAAACTATTAACTGGCGAACTACTTACTCTAG
CTTCCCGGCAACAATTAATAGACTGGATGGAGGCGGATAAAGTTGCAGGACCACTTCTGCGCTCGGCCCT
TCCGGCTGGCTGGTTTATTGCTGATAAATCTGGAGCCGGTGAGCGTGGGTCTCGCGGTATCATTGCAGCA
CTGGGGCCAGATGGTAAGCCCTCCCGTATCGTAGTTATCTACACGACGGGGAGTCAGGCAACTATGGATG
AACGAAATAGACAGATCGCTGAGATAGGTGCCTCACTGATTAAGCATTGGTAACTGTCAGACCAAGTTTA
CTCATATATACTTTAGATTGATTTAAAACTTCATTTTTAATTTAAAAGGATCTAGGTGAAGATCCTTTTT
GATAATCTCATGACCAAAATCCCTTAACGTGAGTTTTCGTTCCACTGAGCGTCAGACCCCGTAGAAAAGA
TCAAAGGATCTTCTTGAGATCCTTTTTTTCTGCGCGTAATCTGCTGCTTGCAAACAAAAAAACCACCGCT
ACCAGCGGTGGTTTGTTTGCCGGATCAAGAGCTACCAACTCTTTTTCCGAAGGTAACTGGCTTCAGCAGA
GCGCAGATACCAAATACTGTCCTTCTAGTGTAGCCGTAGTTAGGCCACCACTTCAAGAACTCTGTAGCAC
CGCCTACATACCTCGCTCTGCTAATCCTGTTACCAGTGGCTGCTGCCAGTGGCGATAAGTCGTGTCTTAC
CGGGTTGGACTCAAGACGATAGTTACCGGATAAGGCGCAGCGGTCGGGCTGAACGGGGGGTTCGTGCACA
CAGCCCAGCTTGGAGCGAACGACCTACACCGAACTGAGATACCTACAGCGTGAGCTATGAGAAAGCGCCA
CGCTTCCCGAAGGGAGAAAGGCGGACAGGTATCCGGTAAGCGGCAGGGTCGGAACAGGAGAGCGCACGAG
GGAGCTTCCAGGGGGAAACGCCTGGTATCTTTATAGTCCTGTCGGGTTTCGCCACCTCTGACTTGAGCGT
CGATTTTTGTGATGCTCGTCAGGGGGGCGGAGCCTATGGAAAAACGCCAGCAACGCGGCCTTTTTACGGT
TCCTGGCCTTTTGCTGGCCTTTTGCTCACATGTTCTTTCCTGCGTTATCCCCTGATTCTGTGGATAACCG
TATTACCGCCTTTGAGTGAGCTGATACCGCTCGCCGCAGCCGAACGACCGAGCGCAGCGAGTCAGTGAGC
GAGGAAGCGGAAGAGCGCCTGATGCGGTATTTTCTCCTTACGCATCTGTGCGGTATTTCACACCGCATAA
ATTCCGACACCATCGAATGGCGCAAAACCTTTCGCGGTATGGCATGATAGCGCCCGGAAGAGAGTCAATT
CAGGGTGGTGAATGTGAAACCAGTAACGTTATACGATGTCGCAGAGTATGCCGGTGTCTCTTATCAGACC
GTTTCCCGCGTGGTGAACCAGGCCAGCCACGTTTCTGCGAAAACGCGGGAAAAAGTGGAAGCGGCGATGG
CGGAGCTGAATTACATTCCCAACCGCGTGGCACAACAACTGGCGGGCAAACAGTCGTTGCTGATTGGCGT
TGCCACCTCCAGTCTGGCCCTGCACGCGCCGTCGCAAATTGTCGCGGCGATTAAATCTCGCGCCGATCAA
CTGGGTGCCAGCGTGGTGGTGTCGATGGTAGAACGAAGCGGCGTCGAAGCCTGTAAAGCGGCGGTGCACA
ATCTTCTCGCGCAACGCGTCAGTGGGCTGATCATTAACTATCCGCTGGATGACCAGGATGCCATTGCTGT
GGAAGCTGCCTGCACTAATGTTCCGGCGTTATTTCTTGATGTCTCTGACCAGACACCCATCAACAGTATT
ATTTTCTCCCATGAAGACGGTACGCGACTGGGCGTGGAGCATCTGGTCGCATTGGGTCACCAGCAAATCG
CGCTGTTAGCGGGCCCATTAAGTTCTGTCTCGGCGCGTCTGCGTCTGGCTGGCTGGCATAAATATCTCAC
TCGCAATCAAATTCAGCCGATAGCGGAACGGGAAGGCGACTGGAGTGCCATGTCCGGTTTTCAACAAACC
ATGCAAATGCTGAATGAGGGCATCGTTCCCACTGCGATGCTGGTTGCCAACGATCAGATGGCGCTGGGCG
CAATGCGCGCCATTACCGAGTCCGGGCTGCGCGTTGGTGCGGATATCTCGGTAGTGGGATACGACGATAC
CGAAGACAGCTCATGTTATATCCCGCCGTTAACCACCATCAAACAGGATTTTCGCCTGCTGGGGCAAACC
AGCGTGGACCGCTTGCTGCAACTCTCTCAGGGCCAGGCGGTGAAGGGCAATCAGCTGTTGCCCGTCTCAC
TGGTGAAAAGAAAAACCACCCTGGCGCCCAATACGCAAACCGCCTCTCCCCGCGCGTTGGCCGATTCATT
AATGCAGCTGGCACGACAGGTTTCCCGACTGGAAAGCGGGCAGTGAGCGCAACGCAATTAATGTAAGTTA
GCTCACTCATTAGGCACCCCAGGCTTTACACTTTATGCTTCCGGCTCGTATGTTGTGTGGAATTGTGAGC
GGATAACAATTTCACACAGGAAACAGCTATGACCATGATTACGGATTCACTGGCCGTCGTTTTACAACGT
CGTGACTGGGAAAACCCTGGCGTTACCCAACTTAATCGCCTTGCAGCACATCCCCCTTTCGCCAGCTGGC
GTAATAGCGAAGAGGCCCGCACCGATCGCCCTTCCCAACAGTTGCGCAGCCTGAATGGCGAATGGCGCTT
TGCCTGGTTTCCGGCACCAGAAGCGGTGCCGGAAAGCTGGCTGGAGTGCGATCTTCCTGAGGCCGATACT
GTCGTCGTCCCCTCAAACTGGCAGATGCACGGTTACGATGCGCCCATCTACACCAACGTGACCTATCCCA
TTACGGTCAATCCGCCGTTTGTTCCCACGGAGAATCCGACGGGTTGTTACTCGCTCACATTTAATGTTGA
TGAAAGCTGGCTACAGGAAGGCCAGACGCGAATTATTTTTGATGGCGTTGGAATTAGCTTATCGACTGCA
CGGTGCACCAATGCTTCTGGCGTCAGGCAGCCATCGGAAGCTGTGGTATGGCTGTGCAGGTCGTAAATCA
CTGCATAATTCGTGTCGCTCAAGGCGCACTCCCGTTCTGGATAATGTTTTTTGCGCCGACATCATAACGG
TTCTGGCAAATATTCTGAAATGAGCTGTTGACAATTAATCATCGGCTCGTATAATGTGTGGAA
